Addgene plasmid #216293: pcDNA3.1-Tras heavy chain-SpyTag003
Purpose: Expresses anti-HER2 Tras Heavy chain-SpyTag003 in mammalian cells. To be paired with Tras light chain to form the anti-HER2 Tras NoLink Fab
Depositing lab: Mark Howarth. Depositing organization: University of Oxford. Publication: SpyMask enables combinatorial assembly of bispecific binders. Driscoll CL, Keeble AH, Howarth MR. Nat Commun. 2024 Mar 16;15(1):2403. doi: 10.1038/s41467-024-46599-9. PubMed 38493197.
Backbone
  Vector backbone: pcDNA3.1
  Backbone manufacturer: Invitrogen
  Backbone size w/o insert (bp): 5428
  Total vector size (bp): 6265
  Vector type: Mammalian Expression, Affinity Reagent/ Antibody
  Selectable markers: Neomycin (select with G418)
Growth in bacteria
  Bacterial resistance: Ampicillin, 100 μg/mL
  Growth temperature: 37°C
  Growth strain: DH5alpha
  Copy number: High Copy
Gene/Insert
  Gene/Insert name: Tras heavy chain-SpyTag003 (alt name: Tras NoLink Heavy-SpyTag003)
  Species: Synthetic
  Insert size (bp): 835
  Promoter: T7 promoter
  Tag / fusion protein: Signal peptide (N terminal on insert); SpyTag003 (C terminal on insert); His6 tag (C terminal on insert)
  Cloning method: Gibson Cloning
  Sequencing primers: 5′ T7F; 3′ T7R
Terms and licenses: Academic/Nonprofit Terms; Industry Terms: Not Available to Industry
How to cite: pcDNA3.1-Tras heavy chain-SpyTag003 was a gift from Mark Howarth (Addgene plasmid # 216293 ; http://n2t.net/addgene:216293 ; RRID:Addgene_216293)
