[The description below was written by a language model from this plasmid's Addgene catalogue record and pLannotate feature annotations shown in this document.]
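Description:
pcDNA3.1-Tras heavy chain-SpyTag003 is a mammalian expression plasmid built on the Invitrogen pcDNA3.1 backbone. It produces the heavy-chain portion of an anti-HER2 Fab ("Tras NoLink") as a secreted, tagged protein. In E. coli it is maintained as a high-copy plasmid through a ColE1/pUC-type origin and selected with ampicillin via the β-lactamase gene. An f1 origin is also present. For mammalian cells, an SV40 early promoter drives a neomycin phosphotransferase cassette ending in an SV40 poly(A) signal, which permits G418 selection.

The synthetic insert, about 835 bp and introduced by Gibson assembly, encodes an N-terminal signal peptide, the Tras heavy chain fragment, and C-terminal SpyTag003 and His6 tags. The catalogue lists the promoter as T7, but the feature table shows the CMV immediate-early enhancer and promoter upstream of the T7 promoter. CMV is therefore the element expected to drive transcription in mammalian cells, and the bGH polyadenylation signal terminates the transcript. The T7 site mainly serves as a sequencing primer site or for in vitro transcription. The automated annotation labels the coding region as a mouse antibody heavy-chain fragment, which probably reflects immunoglobulin homology. It also reports a downstream influenza hemagglutinin fragment that the catalogue entry does not explain. The sequenced record (6,402 nt) is somewhat longer than the stated total size (6,265 bp).

The plasmid is meant to be co-expressed with a matching Tras light chain construct so that the Fab assembles. SpyTag003 forms a spontaneous covalent isopeptide bond with SpyCatcher003 partners, and the His6 tag supports affinity purification. The associated work uses such Fabs for combinatorial assembly of bispecific binders.
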