Features (pLannotate 1.2.2; 21 found; start..end, strand, type, name):
     28..80      -  misc_feature   bom (fragment): basis of mobility region from pBR322
    235..614     +  enhancer       CMV enhancer: human cytomegalovirus immediate early enhancer
    615..818     +  promoter       CMV promoter: human cytomegalovirus (CMV) immediate early promoter
    814..847     +  LTR            5' LTR (truncated) (fragment): truncated 5' long terminal repeat (LTR) from HIV-1
    863..881     +  promoter       T7 promoter: promoter for bacteriophage T7 RNA polymerase
   1031..1693    +  CDS            HVM63_MOUSE (fragment): Experimental evidence at protein level: Swiss-Prot protein existence level 1. Anti-influenza H3N2 neuraminidase antibody. From Mus musculus (Mouse).
   1781..1915    +  CDS            HA (fragment): HEMA_I34A0 - Experimental evidence at protein level: Swiss-Prot protein existence level 1. Binds to sialic acid-containing receptors on the cell surface, bringing about the attachment of the virus particle to the cell. This attachment induces virion internalization either through clathrin-dependent endocytosis or through clathrin- and caveolin- independent pathway. Plays a major role in the determination of host range restriction and virulence. Class I viral fusion protein. Responsible for penetration of the virus into the cell cytoplasm by mediating the fusion of the membrane of the endocytos
   1999..2223    +  polyA_signal   bGH poly(A) signal: bovine growth hormone polyadenylation signal
   2227..2248    +  promoter       SV40 promoter (fragment): SV40 enhancer and early promoter
   2269..2697    +  rep_origin     f1 ori (sequence partly withheld): f1 bacteriophage origin of replication; arrow indicates direction of (+) strand synthesis
   2711..3040    +  promoter       SV40 promoter: SV40 enhancer and early promoter
   3107..3898    +  CDS            neo: KKA2_KLEPN - Also known as kan, nptII. Experimental evidence at protein level: Swiss-Prot protein existence level 1. Resistance to kanamycin, neomycin, paromomycin, ribostamycin, butirosin and gentamicin B. From Klebsiella pneumoniae.
   3922..4080    +  CDS            ble (fragment): BLE_KLEPN - Experimental evidence at protein level: Swiss-Prot protein existence level 1. Binding protein with a strong affinity to the bleomycin family of antibiotics. Binds to CL990; an antimitotic-antibiotic compound. From Klebsiella pneumoniae.
   4075..4196    +  polyA_signal   SV40 poly(A) signal: SV40 polyadenylation signal
   4269..4285    -  protein_bind   lac operator: The lac repressor binds to the lac operator to inhibit transcription in E. coli. This inhibition can be relieved by adding lactose or isopropyl-β-D-thiogalactopyranoside (IPTG). lac repressor encoded by lacI
   4293..4323    -  promoter       lac promoter: promoter for the E. coli lac operon
   4338..4359    -  protein_bind   CAP binding site: CAP binding activates transcription in the presence of cAMP. E. coli catabolite activator protein
   4372..4464    -  CDS            lacI (fragment): lac repressor; lacI; The lac repressor binds to the lac operator to inhibit transcription in E. coli. This inhibition can be relieved by adding lactose or isopropyl-β-D-thiogalactopyranoside (IPTG).
   4647..5235    -  rep_origin     ori: high-copy-number ColE1/pMB1/pBR322/pUC origin of replication
   5406..6266    -  CDS            AmpR: β-lactamase; bla; confers resistance to ampicillin, carbenicillin, and related antibiotics
   6267..6371    -  promoter       AmpR promoter: bla
>Addgene plasmid #216293 | pcDNA3.1-Tras heavy chain-SpyTag003 | addgene full sequence | sequence record 433208 | Addgene NGS Result
GACGGATCGGGAGATCTCCCGATCCCCTATGGTGCACTCTCAGTACAATCTGCTCTGATGCCGCATAGTT
AAGCCAGTATCTGCTCCCTGCTTGTGTGTTGGAGGTCGCTGAGTAGTGCGCGAGCAAAATTTAAGCTACA
ACAAGGCAAGGCTTGACCGACAATTGCATGAAGAATCTGCTTAGGGTTAGGCGTTTTGCGCTGCTTCGCG
ATGTACGGGCCAGATATACGCGTTGACATTGATTATTGACTAGTTATTAATAGTAATCAATTACGGGGTC
ATTAGTTCATAGCCCATATATGGAGTTCCGCGTTACATAACTTACGGTAAATGGCCCGCCTGGCTGACCG
CCCAACGACCCCCGCCCATTGACGTCAATAATGACGTATGTTCCCATAGTAACGCCAATAGGGACTTTCC
ATTGACGTCAATGGGTGGAGTATTTACGGTAAACTGCCCACTTGGCAGTACATCAAGTGTATCATATGCC
AAGTACGCCCCCTATTGACGTCAATGACGGTAAATGGCCCGCCTGGCATTATGCCCAGTACATGACCTTA
TGGGACTTTCCTACTTGGCAGTACATCTACGTATTAGTCATCGCTATTACCATGGTGATGCGGTTTTGGC
AGTACATCAATGGGCGTGGATAGCGGTTTGACTCACGGGGATTTCCAAGTCTCCACCCCATTGACGTCAA
TGGGAGTTTGTTTTGGCACCAAAATCAACGGGACTTTCCAAAATGTCGTAACAACTCCGCCCCATTGACG
CAAATGGGCGGTAGGCGTGTACGGTGGGAGGTCTATATAAGCAGAGCTCTCTGGCTAACTAGAGAACCCA
CTGCTTACTGGCTTATCGAAATTAATACGACTCACTATAGGGAGACCCAAGCTGGCTAGCGTTTAAACGG
GCCCTCTAGACTCGAGCGGCCGCCACCATGGGGATCCTTCCCAGCCCTGGGATGCCTGCGCTGCTCTCCC
TCGTGAGCCTTCTCTCCGTGCTGCTGATGGGTTGCGTAGCTGGTACCGGAGAGGTGCAGCTGGTAGAGTC
CGGAGGCGGCCTCGTGCAGCCCGGTGGCAGCCTTAGGCTGAGCTGTGCCGCGAGTGGCTTCAACATCAAA
GACACCTACATCCACTGGGTCCGACAAGCCCCTGGGAAGGGCCTGGAGTGGGTCGCCCGAATCTACCCCA
CCAACGGCTACACAAGGTACGCTGATAGCGTGAAGGGGAGGTTTACCATTAGCGCAGACACCAGCAAAAA
CACCGCATACCTCCAAATGAACAGCTTGCGAGCGGAGGACACCGCCGTGTACTACTGCAGCCGATGGGGC
GGATGGGGCTTCTATGCCATGGACTACTGGGGCCAAGGCACACTTGTTACCGTGTCCAGCGCCAGCACCA
AGGGCCCCTCCGTGTTCCCCCTGGCTCCCAGCAGCAAGAGCACCTCTGGTGGAACTGCTGCGCTCGGTTG
CCTGGTGAAGGATTACTTTCCTGAGCCCGTGACGGTGAGCTGGAACTCCGGTGCGCTGACCAGCGGAGTG
CACACCTTTCCCGCCGTCCTGCAAAGCAGCGGCTTGTACTCACTGAGCTCCGTGGTGACCGTGCCAAGCA
GCTCTCTGGGCACCCAGACATACATCTGCAACGTGAACCATAAGCCGAGCAATACCAAGGTGGACAAGAA
GGTAGAGCCCAAGTCTTGCCGTGGCGTGCCTCACATCGTGATGGTGGACGCCTACAAGCGTTACAAGGGG
CATCACCACCATCATCATTGATAAACCGGTAAGCTGAGCAGCGGCTACAAGGACGTGATCCTGTGGTTCA
GCTTCGGCGCCAGCTGCTTCATCCTGCTGGCCATCGTGATGGGCCTGGTGTTCATCTGCGTGAAGAACGG
CAACATGCGGTGCACCATCTGCATCTGATGATATCGAATTCCACCACACTGGACTAGTGGATCCGAGCTC
GGTACCAAGCTTAAGTTTAAACCGCTGATCAGCCTCGACTGTGCCTTCTAGTTGCCAGCCATCTGTTGTT
TGCCCCTCCCCCGTGCCTTCCTTGACCCTGGAAGGTGCCACTCCCACTGTCCTTTCCTAATAAAATGAGG
AAATTGCATCGCATTGTCTGAGTAGGTGTCATTCTATTCTGGGGGGTGGGGTGGGGCAGGACAGCAAGGG
GGAGGATTGGGAAGACAATAGCAGGCATGCTGGGGATGCGGTGGGCTCTATGGCTTCTGAGGCGGAAAGA
ACCAGCTGGGGCTCTAGGGGGTATCCCC
[124 nt withheld, positions 2269-2392]
C
[91 nt withheld, positions 2394-2484]
A
[49 nt withheld, positions 2486-2534]
CCTTTGACGTTGGAGTCCACGTTCTTT
[37 nt withheld, positions 2562-2598]
ACCCTATCTCGGTCTATTCTTTTGATTTATAAGGGATTTTGCCGATTTCGGCCTATTGGTTAAAAAATGA
GCTGATTTAACAAAAATTTAACGCGAATTAATTCTGTGGAATGTGTGTCAGTTAGGGTGTGGAAAGTCCC
CAGGCTCCCCAGCAGGCAGAAGTATGCAAAGCATGCATCTCAATTAGTCAGCAACCAGGTGTGGAAAGTC
CCCAGGCTCCCCAGCAGGCAGAAGTATGCAAAGCATGCATCTCAATTAGTCAGCAACCATAGTCCCGCCC
CTAACTCCGCCCATCCCGCCCCTAACTCCGCCCAGTTCCGCCCATTCTCCGCCCCATGGCTGACTAATTT
TTTTTATTTATGCAGAGGCCGAGGCCGCCTCTGCCTCTGAGCTATTCCAGAAGTAGTGAGGAGGCTTTTT
TGGAGGCCTAGGCTTTTGCAAAAAGCTCCCGGGAGCTTGTATATCCATTTTCGGATCTGATCAAGAGACA
GGATGAGGATCGTTTCGCATGATTGAACAAGATGGATTGCACGCAGGTTCTCCGGCCGCTTGGGTGGAGA
GGCTATTCGGCTATGACTGGGCACAACAGACAATCGGCTGCTCTGATGCCGCCGTGTTCCGGCTGTCAGC
GCAGGGGCGCCCGGTTCTTTTTGTCAAGACCGACCTGTCCGGTGCCCTGAATGAACTGCAGGACGAGGCA
GCGCGGCTATCGTGGCTGGCCACGACGGGCGTTCCTTGCGCAGCTGTGCTCGACGTTGTCACTGAAGCGG
GAAGGGACTGGCTGCTATTGGGCGAAGTGCCGGGGCAGGATCTCCTGTCATCTCACCTTGCTCCTGCCGA
GAAAGTATCCATCATGGCTGATGCAATGCGGCGGCTGCATACGCTTGATCCGGCTACCTGCCCATTCGAC
CACCAAGCGAAACATCGCATCGAGCGAGCACGTACTCGGATGGAAGCCGGTCTTGTCGATCAGGATGATC
TGGACGAAGAGCATCAGGGGCTCGCGCCAGCCGAACTGTTCGCCAGGCTCAAGGCGCGCATGCCCGACGG
CGAGGATCTCGTCGTGACCCATGGCGATGCCTGCTTGCCGAATATCATGGTGGAAAATGGCCGCTTTTCT
GGATTCATCGACTGTGGCCGGCTGGGTGTGGCGGACCGCTATCAGGACATAGCGTTGGCTACCCGTGATA
TTGCTGAAGAGCTTGGCGGCGAATGGGCTGACCGCTTCCTCGTGCTTTACGGTATCGCCGCTCCCGATTC
GCAGCGCATCGCCTTCTATCGCCTTCTTGACGAGTTCTTCTGAGCGGGACTCTGGGGTTCGAAATGACCG
ACCAAGCGACGCCCAACCTGCCATCACGAGATTTCGATTCCACCGCCGCCTTCTATGAAAGGTTGGGCTT
CGGAATCGTTTTCCGGGACGCCGGCTGGATGATCCTCCAGCGCGGGGATCTCATGCTGGAGTTCTTCGCC
CACCCCAACTTGTTTATTGCAGCTTATAATGGTTACAAATAAAGCAATAGCATCACAAATTTCACAAATA
AAGCATTTTTTTCACTGCATTCTAGTTGTGGTTTGTCCAAACTCATCAATGTATCTTATCATGTCTGTAT
ACCGTCGACCTCTAGCTAGAGCTTGGCGTAATCATGGTCATAGCTGTTTCCTGTGTGAAATTGTTATCCG
CTCACAATTCCACACAACATACGAGCCGGAAGCATAAAGTGTAAAGCCTGGGGTGCCTAATGAGTGAGCT
AACTCACATTAATTGCGTTGCGCTCACTGCCCGCTTTCCAGTCGGGAAACCTGTCGTGCCAGCTGCATTA
ATGAATCGGCCAACGCGCGGGGAGAGGCGGTTTGCGTATTGGGCGCTCTTCCGCTTCCTCGCTCACTGAC
TCGCTGCGCTCGGTCGTTCGGCTGCGGCGAGCGGTATCAGCTCACTCAAAGGCGGTAATACGGTTATCCA
CAGAATCAGGGGATAACGCAGGAAAGAACATGTGAGCAAAAGGCCAGCAAAAGGCCAGGAACCGTAAAAA
GGCCGCGTTGCTGGCGTTTTTCCATAGGCTCCGCCCCCCTGACGAGCATCACAAAAATCGACGCTCAAGT
CAGAGGTGGCGAAACCCGACAGGACTATAAAGATACCAGGCGTTTCCCCCTGGAAGCTCCCTCGTGCGCT
CTCCTGTTCCGACCCTGCCGCTTACCGGATACCTGTCCGCCTTTCTCCCTTCGGGAAGCGTGGCGCTTTC
TCATAGCTCACGCTGTAGGTATCTCAGTTCGGTGTAGGTCGTTCGCTCCAAGCTGGGCTGTGTGCACGAA
CCCCCCGTTCAGCCCGACCGCTGCGCCTTATCCGGTAACTATCGTCTTGAGTCCAACCCGGTAAGACACG
ACTTATCGCCACTGGCAGCAGCCACTGGTAACAGGATTAGCAGAGCGAGGTATGTAGGCGGTGCTACAGA
GTTCTTGAAGTGGTGGCCTAACTACGGCTACACTAGAAGAACAGTATTTGGTATCTGCGCTCTGCTGAAG
CCAGTTACCTTCGGAAAAAGAGTTGGTAGCTCTTGATCCGGCAAACAAACCACCGCTGGTAGCGGTGGTT
TTTTTGTTTGCAAGCAGCAGATTACGCGCAGAAAAAAAGGATCTCAAGAAGATCCTTTGATCTTTTCTAC
GGGGTCTGACGCTCAGTGGAACGAAAACTCACGTTAAGGGATTTTGGTCATGAGATTATCAAAAAGGATC
TTCACCTAGATCCTTTTAAATTAAAAATGAAGTTTTAAATCAATCTAAAGTATATATGAGTAAACTTGGT
CTGACAGTTACCAATGCTTAATCAGTGAGGCACCTATCTCAGCGATCTGTCTATTTCGTTCATCCATAGT
TGCCTGACTCCCCGTCGTGTAGATAACTACGATACGGGAGGGCTTACCATCTGGCCCCAGTGCTGCAATG
ATACCGCGAGACCCACGCTCACCGGCTCCAGATTTATCAGCAATAAACCAGCCAGCCGGAAGGGCCGAGC
GCAGAAGTGGTCCTGCAACTTTATCCGCCTCCATCCAGTCTATTAATTGTTGCCGGGAAGCTAGAGTAAG
TAGTTCGCCAGTTAATAGTTTGCGCAACGTTGTTGCCATTGCTACAGGCATCGTGGTGTCACGCTCGTCG
TTTGGTATGGCTTCATTCAGCTCCGGTTCCCAACGATCAAGGCGAGTTACATGATCCCCCATGTTGTGCA
AAAAAGCGGTTAGCTCCTTCGGTCCTCCGATCGTTGTCAGAAGTAAGTTGGCCGCAGTGTTATCACTCAT
GGTTATGGCAGCACTGCATAATTCTCTTACTGTCATGCCATCCGTAAGATGCTTTTCTGTGACTGGTGAG
TACTCAACCAAGTCATTCTGAGAATAGTGTATGCGGCGACCGAGTTGCTCTTGCCCGGCGTCAATACGGG
ATAATACCGCGCCACATAGCAGAACTTTAAAAGTGCTCATCATTGGAAAACGTTCTTCGGGGCGAAAACT
CTCAAGGATCTTACCGCTGTTGAGATCCAGTTCGATGTAACCCACTCGTGCACCCAACTGATCTTCAGCA
TCTTTTACTTTCACCAGCGTTTCTGGGTGAGCAAAAACAGGAAGGCAAAATGCCGCAAAAAAGGGAATAA
GGGCGACACGGAAATGTTGAATACTCATACTCTTCCTTTTTCAATATTATTGAAGCATTTATCAGGGTTA
TTGTCTCATGAGCGGATACATATTTGAATGTATTTAGAAAAATAAACAAATAGGGGTTCCGCGCACATTT
CCCCGAAAAGTGCCACCTGACGTC
